LOCUS       Exported 8829 bp ds-DNA circular SYN 13-MAY-2021
DEFINITION  Protein Barcode (Pro-Code) for vector/cell tracking. Contains U6
            trRNA cassette for sgRNA cloning. Enables phenotypic CRISPR screens
            at a single cell resolution (using cytometry)..
ACCESSION   .
VERSION     .
KEYWORDS    pLKO_HA.NWS.FLAG_NGFR
SOURCE      synthetic DNA construct
  ORGANISM  synthetic DNA construct
REFERENCE   1 (bases 1 to 8829)
  AUTHORS   Wroblewska A, Dhainaut M, Ben-Zvi B, Rose SA, Park ES, Amir ED,
            Bektesevic A, Baccarini A, Merad M, Rahman AH, Brown BD
  TITLE     Protein Barcodes Enable High-Dimensional Single-Cell CRISPR Screens.
  JOURNAL   Cell. 2018 Nov 1;175(4):1141-1155.e16. doi:
            10.1016/j.cell.2018.09.022. Epub 2018 Oct 18.
  PUBMED    30343902
REFERENCE   2 (bases 1 to 8829)
  AUTHORS   .
  TITLE     Direct Submission
  JOURNAL   Exported May 13, 2021 from SnapGene Server 1.1.58
            http://www.snapgene.com
FEATURES             Location/Qualifiers
     source          1..8829
                     /organism="synthetic DNA construct"
                     /mol_type="other DNA"
     promoter        50..290
                     /label=U6 promoter
                     /note="RNA polymerase III promoter for human U6 snRNA"
     primer_bind     50..70
                     /label=hU6-F
                     /note="Human U6 promoter, forward primer"
     primer_bind     221..240
                     /label=LKO.1 5'
                     /note="Human U6 promoter, forward primer"
     misc_RNA        317..392
                     /label=gRNA scaffold
                     /note="guide RNA scaffold for the Streptococcus pyogenes
                     CRISPR/Cas9 system"
     misc_feature    440..557
                     /label=cPPT/CTS
                     /note="central polypurine tract and central termination
                     sequence of HIV-1"
     promoter        697..1875
                     /label=EF-1-alpha promoter
                     /note="strong constitutive promoter for human elongation
                     factor EF-1-alpha"
     intron          928..1866
                     /label=EF-1-alpha intron A
                     /note="intron upstream of the start codon of human
                     EF-1-alpha"
     primer_bind     1823..1843
                     /label=EF1a-F
                     /note="Human elongation factor-1a promoter, forward primer"
     regulatory      1924..1933
                     /regulatory_class="other"
                     /note="vertebrate consensus sequence for strong initiation
                     of translation (Kozak, 1987)"
     CDS             2026..2052
                     /codon_start=1
                     /product="HA (human influenza hemagglutinin) epitope tag"
                     /label=HA
                     /translation="YPYDVPDYA"
     CDS             2074..2097
                     /codon_start=1
                     /product="peptide that binds Strep-Tactin(R), an engineered
                     form of streptavidin"
                     /label=Strep-Tag II
                     /translation="WSHPQFEK"
     CDS             2116..2139
                     /codon_start=1
                     /product="FLAG(R) epitope tag, followed by an enterokinase
                     cleavage site"
                     /label=FLAG
                     /translation="DYKDDDDK"
     misc_feature    2902..3490
                     /label=WPRE
                     /note="woodchuck hepatitis virus posttranscriptional
                     regulatory element"
     primer_bind     complement(2955..2975)
                     /label=WPRE-R
                     /note="WPRE, reverse primer"
     CDS             complement(3373..3384)
                     /codon_start=1
                     /product="Factor Xa recognition and cleavage site"
                     /label=Factor Xa site
                     /translation="IEGR"
     LTR             3565..3798
                     /label=3' LTR (Delta-U3)
                     /note="self-inactivating 3' long terminal repeat (LTR) from
                     HIV-1"
     polyA_signal    3870..3991
                     /label=SV40 poly(A) signal
                     /note="SV40 polyadenylation signal"
     primer_bind     complement(3907..3926)
                     /label=SV40pA-R
                     /note="SV40 polyA, reverse primer"
     primer_bind     3961..3980
                     /label=EBV-rev
                     /note="SV40 polyA terminator, reverse primer"
     rep_origin      4031..4166
                     /label=SV40 ori
                     /note="SV40 origin of replication"
     primer_bind     4093..4112
                     /label=SV40pro-F
                     /note="SV40 promoter/origin, forward primer"
     primer_bind     complement(4186..4205)
                     /label=T7
                     /note="T7 promoter, forward primer"
     promoter        complement(4187..4205)
                     /label=T7 promoter
                     /note="promoter for bacteriophage T7 RNA polymerase"
     primer_bind     complement(4215..4232)
                     /label=M13 Forward
                     /note="In lacZ gene. Also called M13-F20 or M13 (-21)
                     Forward"
     primer_bind     complement(4215..4231)
                     /label=M13 fwd
                     /note="common sequencing primer, one of multiple similar
                     variants"
     primer_bind     complement(4224..4246)
                     /label=M13/pUC Forward
                     /note="In lacZ gene"
     rep_origin      4373..4828
                     /direction=RIGHT
                     /label=f1 ori
                     /note="f1 bacteriophage origin of replication; arrow
                     indicates direction of (+) strand synthesis"
     primer_bind     complement(4460..4479)
                     /label=F1ori-R
                     /note="F1 origin, reverse primer"
     primer_bind     4670..4691
                     /label=F1ori-F
                     /note="F1 origin, forward primer"
     promoter        4854..4958
                     /gene="bla"
                     /label=AmpR promoter
     CDS             4959..5819
                     /codon_start=1
                     /gene="bla"
                     /product="beta-lactamase"
                     /label=AmpR
                     /note="confers resistance to ampicillin, carbenicillin, and
                     related antibiotics"
                     /translation="MSIQHFRVALIPFFAAFCLPVFAHPETLVKVKDAEDQLGARVGYI
                     ELDLNSGKILESFRPEERFPMMSTFKVLLCGAVLSRIDAGQEQLGRRIHYSQNDLVEYS
                     PVTEKHLTDGMTVRELCSAAITMSDNTAANLLLTTIGGPKELTAFLHNMGDHVTRLDRW
                     EPELNEAIPNDERDTTMPVAMATTLRKLLTGELLTLASRQQLIDWMEADKVAGPLLRSA
                     LPAGWFIADKSGAGERGSRGIIAALGPDGKPSRIVVIYTTGSQATMDERNRQIAEIGAS
                     LIKHW"
     primer_bind     complement(5177..5196)
                     /label=Amp-R
                     /note="Ampicillin resistance gene, reverse primer"
     rep_origin      5990..6578
                     /direction=RIGHT
                     /label=ori
                     /note="high-copy-number ColE1/pMB1/pBR322/pUC origin of
                     replication"
     primer_bind     6479..6498
                     /label=pBR322ori-F
                     /note="pBR322 origin, forward primer"
     primer_bind     6732..6749
                     /label=L4440
                     /note="L4440 vector, forward primer"
     protein_bind    6866..6887
                     /label=CAP binding site
                     /bound_moiety="E. coli catabolite activator protein"
                     /note="CAP binding activates transcription in the presence
                     of cAMP."
     promoter        6902..6932
                     /label=lac promoter
                     /note="promoter for the E. coli lac operon"
     protein_bind    6940..6956
                     /label=lac operator
                     /bound_moiety="lac repressor encoded by lacI"
                     /note="The lac repressor binds to the lac operator to
                     inhibit transcription in E. coli. This inhibition can be
                     relieved by adding lactose or
                     isopropyl-beta-D-thiogalactopyranoside (IPTG)."
     primer_bind     6945..6967
                     /label=M13/pUC Reverse
                     /note="In lacZ gene"
     primer_bind     6964..6980
                     /label=M13 rev
                     /note="common sequencing primer, one of multiple similar
                     variants"
     primer_bind     6964..6980
                     /label=M13 Reverse
                     /note="In lacZ gene. Also called M13-rev"
     primer_bind     6999..7019
                     /label=T3
                     /note="T3 promoter, forward primer"
     promoter        7001..7019
                     /label=T3 promoter
                     /note="promoter for bacteriophage T3 RNA polymerase"
     promoter        7047..7273
                     /label=RSV promoter
                     /note="Rous sarcoma virus enhancer/promoter"
     LTR             7274..7454
                     /label=5' LTR (truncated)
                     /note="truncated 5' long terminal repeat (LTR) from HIV-1"
     misc_feature    7501..7626
                     /label=HIV-1 Psi
                     /note="packaging signal of human immunodeficiency virus
                     type 1"
     misc_feature    8119..8352
                     /label=RRE
                     /note="The Rev response element (RRE) of HIV-1 allows for
                     Rev-dependent mRNA export from the nucleus to the
                     cytoplasm."
     CDS             8537..8581
                     /codon_start=1
                     /product="antigenic peptide corresponding to amino acids
                     655 to 669 of the HIV envelope protein gp41 (Lutje Hulsik
                     et al., 2013)"
                     /label=gp41 peptide
                     /note="recognized by the 2H10 single-chain llama nanobody"
                     /translation="KNEQELLELDKWASL"
ORIGIN
        1 tcgacggtat cgatcacgag actagtatcg agcggccgcc cccttcaccg agggcctatt
       61 tcccatgatt ccttcatatt tgcatatacg atacaaggct gttagagaga taattggaat
      121 taatttgact gtaaacacaa agatattagt acaaaatacg tgacgtagaa agtaataatt
      181 tcttgggtag tttgcagttt taaaattatg ttttaaaatg gactatcata tgcttaccgt
      241 aacttgaaag tatttcgatt tcttggcttt atatatcttg tggaaaggac gaaacaccgg
      301 gtcttcgaga agacctgttt tagagctaga aatagcaagt taaaataagg ctagtccgtt
      361 atcaacttga aaaagtggca ccgagtcggt gcttttttta attctcgacc tcgagacaaa
      421 tggcagtatt catccacaat tttaaaagaa aaggggggat tggggggtac agtgcagggg
      481 aaagaatagt agacataata gcaacagaca tacaaactaa agaattacaa aaacaaatta
      541 caaaaattca aaattttcgg gtttattaca gggacagcag agatccactt tggccgcggc
      601 tcgaggcgat aagctttgca aagatggata aagttttaaa cagagaggaa tctttgcagc
      661 taatggacct tctaggtctt gaaaggagtg ggaattggct ccggtgcccg tcagtgggca
      721 gagcgcacat cgcccacagt ccccgagaag ttggggggag gggtcggcaa ttgaaccggt
      781 gcctagagaa ggtggcgcgg ggtaaactgg gaaagtgatg tcgtgtactg gctccgcctt
      841 tttcccgagg gtgggggaga accgtatata agtgcagtag tcgccgtgaa cgttcttttt
      901 cgcaacgggt ttgccgccag aacacaggta agtgccgtgt gtggttcccg cgggcctggc
      961 ctctttacgg gttatggccc ttgcgtgcct tgaattactt ccacctggct gcagtacgtg
     1021 attcttgatc ccgagcttcg ggttggaagt gggtgggaga gttcgaggcc ttgcgcttaa
     1081 ggagcccctt cgcctcgtgc ttgagttgag gcctggcctg ggcgctgggg ccgccgcgtg
     1141 cgaatctggt ggcaccttcg cgcctgtctc gctgctttcg ataagtctct agccatttaa
     1201 aatttttgat gacctgctgc gacgcttttt ttctggcaag atagtcttgt aaatgcgggc
     1261 caagatctgc acactggtat ttcggttttt ggggccgcgg gcggcgacgg ggcccgtgcg
     1321 tcccagcgca catgttcggc gaggcggggc ctgcgagcgc ggccaccgag aatcggacgg
     1381 gggtagtctc aagctggccg gcctgctctg gtgcctggcc tcgcgccgcc gtgtatcgcc
     1441 ccgccctggg cggcaaggct ggcccggtcg gcaccagttg cgtgagcgga aagatggccg
     1501 cttcccggcc ctgctgcagg gagctcaaaa tggaggacgc ggcgctcggg agagcgggcg
     1561 ggtgagtcac ccacacaaag gaaaagggcc tttccgtcct cagccgtcgc ttcatgtgac
     1621 tccacggagt accgggcgcc gtccaggcac ctcgattagt tctcgagctt ttggagtacg
     1681 tcgtctttag gttgggggga ggggttttat gcgatggagt ttccccacac tgagtgggtg
     1741 gagactgaag ttaggccagc ttggcacttg atgtaattct ccttggaatt tgcccttttt
     1801 gagtttggat cttggttcat tctcaagcct cagacagtgg ttcaaagttt ttttcttcca
     1861 tttcaggtgt cgtgaggaat tctgcagtcg atcgacggta ccgcgggccc gggatccacg
     1921 gtcgccacca tgggggcagg tgccaccggc cgcgccatgg acgggccgcg cctgctgctg
     1981 ttgctgcttc tgggggtgtc ccttggaggt gccaaggagg catgctaccc atacgatgtg
     2041 ccagattacg ctggaggagg cgggggaggg aactggtccc acccccaatt cgagaaagga
     2101 ggaggcgggg gaggggacta caaagacgat gacgacaagc ccacaggcct gtacacacac
     2161 agcggtgagt gctgcaaagc ctgcaacctg ggcgagggtg tggcccagcc ttgtggagcc
     2221 aaccagaccg tgtgtgagcc ctgcctggac agcgtgacgt tctccgacgt ggtgagcgcg
     2281 accgagccgt gcaagccgtg caccgagtgc gtggggctcc agagcatgtc ggcgccgtgc
     2341 gtggaggccg acgacgccgt gtgccgctgc gcctacggct actaccagga tgagacgact
     2401 gggcgctgcg aggcgtgccg cgtgtgcgag gcgggctcgg gcctcgtgtt ctcctgccag
     2461 gacaagcaga acaccgtgtg cgaggagtgc cccgacggca cgtattccga cgaggccaac
     2521 cacgtggacc cgtgcctgcc ctgcaccgtg tgcgaggaca ccgagcgcca gctccgcgag
     2581 tgcacacgct gggccgacgc cgagtgcgag gagatccctg gccgttggat tacacggtcc
     2641 acacccccag agggctcgga cagcacagcc cccagcaccc aggagcctga ggcacctcca
     2701 gaacaagacc tcatagccag cacggtggca ggtgtggtga ccacagtgat gggcagctcc
     2761 cagcccgtgg tgacccgagg caccaccgac aacctcatcc ctgtctattg ctccatcctg
     2821 gctgctgtgg ttgtgggcct tgtggcctac atagccttca agaggtggaa caggggtatc
     2881 ctctagagcg gccgcgtcga caatcaacct ctggattaca aaatttgtga aagattgact
     2941 ggtattctta actatgttgc tccttttacg ctatgtggat acgctgcttt aatgcctttg
     3001 tatcatgcta ttgcttcccg tatggctttc attttctcct ccttgtataa atcctggttg
     3061 ctgtctcttt atgaggagtt gtggcccgtt gtcaggcaac gtggcgtggt gtgcactgtg
     3121 tttgctgacg caacccccac tggttggggc attgccacca cctgtcagct cctttccggg
     3181 actttcgctt tccccctccc tattgccacg gcggaactca tcgccgcctg ccttgcccgc
     3241 tgctggacag gggctcggct gttgggcact gacaattccg tggtgttgtc ggggaagctg
     3301 acgtcctttc catggctgct cgcctgtgtt gccacctgga ttctgcgcgg gacgtccttc
     3361 tgctacgtcc cttcggccct caatccagcg gaccttcctt cccgcggcct gctgccggct
     3421 ctgcggcctc ttccgcatct tcgccttcgc cctcagacga gtcggatctc cctttgggcc
     3481 gcctccccgc ctgggtacct ttaagaccaa tgacttacaa ggcagctgta gatcttagcc
     3541 actttttaaa agaaaagggg ggactggaag ggctaattca ctcccaacga agataagatc
     3601 tgctttttgc ttgtactggg tctctctggt tagaccagat ctgagcctgg gagctctctg
     3661 gctaactagg gaacccactg cttaagcctc aataaagctt gccttgagtg cttcaagtag
     3721 tgtgtgcccg tctgttgtgt gactctggta actagagatc cctcagaccc ttttagtcag
     3781 tgtggaaaat ctctagcagt agtagttcat gtcatcttat tattcagtat ttataacttg
     3841 caaagaaatg aatatcagag agtgagagga acttgtttat tgcagcttat aatggttaca
     3901 aataaagcaa tagcatcaca aatttcacaa ataaagcatt tttttcactg cattctagtt
     3961 gtggtttgtc caaactcatc aatgtatctt atcatgtctg gctctagcta tcccgcccct
     4021 aactccgccc atcccgcccc taactccgcc cagttccgcc cattctccgc cccatggctg
     4081 actaattttt tttatttatg cagaggccga ggccgcctcg gcctctgagc tattccagaa
     4141 gtagtgagga ggcttttttg gaggcctagg gacgtaccca attcgcccta tagtgagtcg
     4201 tattacgcgc gctcactggc cgtcgtttta caacgtcgtg actgggaaaa ccctggcgtt
     4261 acccaactta atcgccttgc agcacatccc cctttcgcca gctggcgtaa tagcgaagag
     4321 gcccgcaccg atcgcccttc ccaacagttg cgcagcctga atggcgaatg ggnnnnnnnn
     4381 nnnnnnnnnn nnnnnnnnnn nnnnnnnnnn nnnnnnnnnn nnnnnnnnnn nnnnnnnnnn
     4441 nnnnnnnnnn nnnnnnnnnn nnnnnnnnnn nnnnnnnnnn nnnnnnnnnn nnnnnncnnn
     4501 nnnnnnnnnn nnnnnnnnnn nnnnnnnnnn nnnnnnnnnn nnnnnnnnnn nnnnnnnnnn
     4561 nnnnnnnnnn nnnnnnnnnn nnnnnnnnan nnnnnnnnnn nnnnnnnnnn nnnnnnnnnn
     4621 nnnnnnnnnn nnnnnnnncc tttgacgttg gagtccacgt tctttaatag tggactcttg
     4681 ttccaaactg gaacaacact caaccctatc tcggtctatt cttttgattt ataagggatt
     4741 ttgccgattt cggcctattg gttaaaaaat gagctgattt aacaaaaatt taacgcgaat
     4801 tttaacaaaa tattaacgct tacaatttag gtggcacttt tcggggaaat gtgcgcggaa
     4861 cccctatttg tttatttttc taaatacatt caaatatgta tccgctcatg agacaataac
     4921 cctgataaat gcttcaataa tattgaaaaa ggaagagtat gagtattcaa catttccgtg
     4981 tcgcccttat tccctttttt gcggcatttt gccttcctgt ttttgctcac ccagaaacgc
     5041 tggtgaaagt aaaagatgct gaagatcagt tgggtgcacg agtgggttac atcgaactgg
     5101 atctcaacag cggtaagatc cttgagagtt ttcgccccga agaacgtttt ccaatgatga
     5161 gcacttttaa agttctgcta tgtggcgcgg tattatcccg tattgacgcc gggcaagagc
     5221 aactcggtcg ccgcatacac tattctcaga atgacttggt tgagtactca ccagtcacag
     5281 aaaagcatct tacggatggc atgacagtaa gagaattatg cagtgctgcc ataaccatga
     5341 gtgataacac tgcggccaac ttacttctga caacgatcgg aggaccgaag gagctaaccg
     5401 cttttttgca caacatgggg gatcatgtaa ctcgccttga tcgttgggaa ccggagctga
     5461 atgaagccat accaaacgac gagcgtgaca ccacgatgcc tgtagcaatg gcaacaacgt
     5521 tgcgcaaact attaactggc gaactactta ctctagcttc ccggcaacaa ttaatagact
     5581 ggatggaggc ggataaagtt gcaggaccac ttctgcgctc ggcccttccg gctggctggt
     5641 ttattgctga taaatctgga gccggtgagc gtgggtctcg cggtatcatt gcagcactgg
     5701 ggccagatgg taagccctcc cgtatcgtag ttatctacac gacggggagt caggcaacta
     5761 tggatgaacg aaatagacag atcgctgaga taggtgcctc actgattaag cattggtaac
     5821 tgtcagacca agtttactca tatatacttt agattgattt aaaacttcat ttttaattta
     5881 aaaggatcta ggtgaagatc ctttttgata atctcatgac caaaatccct taacgtgagt
     5941 tttcgttcca ctgagcgtca gaccccgtag aaaagatcaa aggatcttct tgagatcctt
     6001 tttttctgcg cgtaatctgc tgcttgcaaa caaaaaaacc accgctacca gcggtggttt
     6061 gtttgccgga tcaagagcta ccaactcttt ttccgaaggt aactggcttc agcagagcgc
     6121 agataccaaa tactgttctt ctagtgtagc cgtagttagg ccaccacttc aagaactctg
     6181 tagcaccgcc tacatacctc gctctgctaa tcctgttacc agtggctgct gccagtggcg
     6241 ataagtcgtg tcttaccggg ttggactcaa gacgatagtt accggataag gcgcagcggt
     6301 cgggctgaac ggggggttcg tgcacacagc ccagcttgga gcgaacgacc tacaccgaac
     6361 tgagatacct acagcgtgag ctatgagaaa gcgccacgct tcccgaaggg agaaaggcgg
     6421 acaggtatcc ggtaagcggc agggtcggaa caggagagcg cacgagggag cttccagggg
     6481 gaaacgcctg gtatctttat agtcctgtcg ggtttcgcca cctctgactt gagcgtcgat
     6541 ttttgtgatg ctcgtcaggg gggcggagcc tatggaaaaa cgccagcaac gcggcctttt
     6601 tacggttcct ggccttttgc tggccttttg ctcacatgtt ctttcctgcg ttatcccctg
     6661 attctgtgga taaccgtatt accgcctttg agtgagctga taccgctcgc cgcagccgaa
     6721 cgaccgagcg cagcgagtca gtgagcgagg aagcggaaga gcgcccaata cgcaaaccgc
     6781 ctctccccgc gcgttggccg attcattaat gcagctggca cgacaggttt cccgactgga
     6841 aagcgggcag tgagcgcaac gcaattaatg tgagttagct cactcattag gcaccccagg
     6901 ctttacactt tatgcttccg gctcgtatgt tgtgtggaat tgtgagcgga taacaatttc
     6961 acacaggaaa cagctatgac catgattacg ccaagcgcgc aattaaccct cactaaaggg
     7021 aacaaaagct ggagctgcaa gcttaatgta gtcttatgca atactcttgt agtcttgcaa
     7081 catggtaacg atgagttagc aacatgcctt acaaggagag aaaaagcacc gtgcatggcg
     7141 attggtggaa gtaaggtggt acgatcgtgc cttattagga aggcaacaga cgggtctgac
     7201 atggattgga cgaaccactg aattgccgca ttgcagagat attgtattta agtgcctagc
     7261 tcgatacata aacgggtctc tctggttaga ccagatctga gcctgggagc tctctggcta
     7321 actagggaac ccactgctta agcctcaata aagcttgcct tgagtgcttc aagtagtgtg
     7381 tgcccgtctg ttgtgtgact ctggtaacta gagatccctc agaccctttt agtcagtgtg
     7441 gaaaatctct agcagtggcg cccgaacagg gacttgaaag cgaaagggaa accagaggag
     7501 ctctctcgac gcaggactcg gcttgctgaa gcgcgcacgg caagaggcga ggggcggcga
     7561 ctggtgagta cgccaaaaat tttgactagc ggaggctaga aggagagaga tgggtgcgag
     7621 agcgtcagta ttaagcgggg gagaattaga tcgcgatggg aaaaaattcg gttaaggcca
     7681 gggggaaaga aaaaatataa attaaaacat atagtatggg caagcaggga gctagaacga
     7741 ttcgcagtta atcctggcct gttagaaaca tcagaaggct gtagacaaat actgggacag
     7801 ctacaaccat cccttcagac aggatcagaa gaacttagat cattatataa tacagtagca
     7861 accctctatt gtgtgcatca aaggatagag ataaaagaca ccaaggaagc tttagacaag
     7921 atagaggaag agcaaaacaa aagtaagacc accgcacagc aagcggccgc tgatcttcag
     7981 acctggagga ggagatatga gggacaattg gagaagtgaa ttatataaat ataaagtagt
     8041 aaaaattgaa ccattaggag tagcacccac caaggcaaag agaagagtgg tgcagagaga
     8101 aaaaagagca gtgggaatag gagctttgtt ccttgggttc ttgggagcag caggaagcac
     8161 tatgggcgca gcgtcaatga cgctgacggt acaggccaga caattattgt ctggtatagt
     8221 gcagcagcag aacaatttgc tgagggctat tgaggcgcaa cagcatctgt tgcaactcac
     8281 agtctggggc atcaagcagc tccaggcaag aatcctggct gtggaaagat acctaaagga
     8341 tcaacagctc ctggggattt ggggttgctc tggaaaactc atttgcacca ctgctgtgcc
     8401 ttggaatgct agttggagta ataaatctct ggaacagatt tggaatcaca cgacctggat
     8461 ggagtgggac agagaaatta acaattacac aagcttaata cactccttaa ttgaagaatc
     8521 gcaaaaccag caagaaaaga atgaacaaga attattggaa ttagataaat gggcaagttt
     8581 gtggaattgg tttaacataa caaattggct gtggtatata aaattattca taatgatagt
     8641 aggaggcttg gtaggtttaa gaatagtttt tgctgtactt tctatagtga atagagttag
     8701 gcagggatat tcaccattat cgtttcagac ccacctccca accccgaggg gacccgacag
     8761 gcccgaagga atagaagaag aaggtggaga gagagacaga gacagatcca ttcgattagt
     8821 gaacggatc
//
