[The description below was written by a language model from this plasmid's Addgene catalogue record and the feature table of its GenBank file.]
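Description:
pLKO_HA.NWS.FLAG_NGFR is a third-generation, self-inactivating lentiviral CRISPR vector on the pLKO backbone (8,829 bp in the held sequence record). It delivers a single guide RNA together with a protein barcode ("Pro-Code") that marks the transduced cell. In bacteria it is maintained by a high-copy ColE1/pUC-type origin and selected with ampicillin through the bla gene; an f1 origin and an SV40 origin are also present. The viral portion has an RSV promoter driving a truncated HIV-1 5' LTR, followed by the Psi packaging signal, the RRE for Rev-dependent export of the genomic RNA, a cPPT/CTS element, a WPRE to boost transcript expression, and a U3-deleted 3' LTR that inactivates LTR promoter activity after integration. An SV40 polyadenylation signal lies downstream. No drug-selection marker for mammalian cells is annotated.

Two expression units sit within the provirus. A human U6 (Pol III) promoter precedes the Streptococcus pyogenes Cas9 guide RNA scaffold, forming the cassette into which an sgRNA spacer is cloned. Cas9 itself is not encoded and must be supplied separately. Downstream, the EF-1-alpha promoter with its intron A and a Kozak sequence drives human NGFR truncated to remove the signaling domain (dNGFR). This inert receptor carries an N-terminal combination of three epitopes: HA, NWS (annotated as Strep-Tag II) and FLAG. The dNGFR coding region itself is not annotated in the feature table, though it presumably occupies the gap between the FLAG tag and the WPRE. Because each vector in the Pro-Code series bears a distinct epitope combination detectable with antibodies, pairing a given guide with this barcode lets pooled CRISPR perturbations be identified and phenotyped in single cells by cytometry.
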