Addgene plasmid #158249: pLKO_HA.NWS.FLAG_NGFR
Purpose: Protein Barcode (Pro-Code) for vector/cell tracking. Contains U6 trRNA cassette for sgRNA cloning. Enables phenotypic CRISPR screens at a single cell resolution (using cytometry).
Depositing lab: Brian Brown. Depositing organization: Icahn School of Medicine at Mount Sinai. Publication: Protein Barcodes Enable High-Dimensional Single-Cell CRISPR Screens. Wroblewska A, Dhainaut M, Ben-Zvi B, Rose SA, Park ES, Amir ED, Bektesevic A, Baccarini A, Merad M, Rahman AH, Brown BD. Cell. 2018 Nov 1;175(4):1141-1155.e16. doi: 10.1016/j.cell.2018.09.022. Epub 2018 Oct 18. PubMed 30343902.
Backbone
  Vector backbone: pLKO
  Backbone size w/o insert (bp): 9000
  Vector type: Lentiviral, CRISPR
Growth in bacteria
  Bacterial resistance: Ampicillin, 100 μg/mL
  Growth temperature: 37°C
  Growth strain: NEB Stable
  Copy number: High Copy
Gene/Insert
  Gene/Insert name: Pro-Code Tagged human dNGFR
  Species: H. sapiens (human)
  Insert size (bp): 1000
  Mutation: Truncation of the signaling domain
  Entrez Gene: NGFR (a.k.a. CD271, Gp80-LNGFR, TNFRSF16, p75(NTR), p75NTR)
  Promoter: EF1a
  Tag / fusion protein: HA.NWS.FLAG (N terminal on insert)
  Cloning method: Restriction Enzyme; 5′ cloning site Unknown (unknown if destroyed)
  Sequencing primers: 5′ cctttttgagtttggatcttggttcat
Terms and licenses: Academic/Nonprofit Terms; Industry Terms: Not Available to Industry
How to cite: pLKO_HA.NWS.FLAG_NGFR was a gift from Brian Brown (Addgene plasmid # 158249 ; http://n2t.net/addgene:158249 ; RRID:Addgene_158249)
