>Addgene plasmid #158249 | pLKO_HA.NWS.FLAG_NGFR | depositor partial sequence | sequence record 305367 | Tagged NGFR
ATGGGGGCAGGTGCCACCGGCCGCGCCATGGACGGGCCGCGCCTGCTGCTGTTGCTGCTTCTGGGGGTGT
CCCTTGGAGGTGCCAAGGAGGCATGCTACCCATACGATGTGCCAGATTACGCTGGAGGAGGCGGGGGAGG
GAACTGGTCCCACCCCCAATTCGAGAAAGGAGGAGGCGGGGGAGGGGACTACAAAGACGATGACGACAAG
CCCACAGGCCTGTACACACACAGCGGTGAGTGCTGCAAAGCCTGCAACCTGGGCGAGGGTGTGGCCCAGC
CTTGTGGAGCCAACCAGACCGTGTGTGAGCCCTGCCTGGACAGCGTGACGTTCTCCGACGTGGTGAGCGC
GACCGAGCCGTGCAAGCCGTGCACCGAGTGCGTGGGGCTCCAGAGCATGTCGGCGCCGTGCGTGGAGGCC
GACGACGCCGTGTGCCGCTGCGCCTACGGCTACTACCAGGATGAGACGACTGGGCGCTGCGAGGCGTGCC
GCGTGTGCGAGGCGGGCTCGGGCCTCGTGTTCTCCTGCCAGGACAAGCAGAACACCGTGTGCGAGGAGTG
CCCCGACGGCACGTATTCCGACGAGGCCAACCACGTGGACCCGTGCCTGCCCTGCACCGTGTGCGAGGAC
ACCGAGCGCCAGCTCCGCGAGTGCACACGCTGGGCCGACGCCGAGTGCGAGGAGATCCCTGGCCGTTGGA
TTACACGGTCCACACCCCCAGAGGGCTCGGACAGCACAGCCCCCAGCACCCAGGAGCCTGAGGCACCTCC
AGAACAAGACCTCATAGCCAGCACGGTGGCAGGTGTGGTGACCACAGTGATGGGCAGCTCCCAGCCCGTG
GTGACCCGAGGCACCACCGACAACCTCATCCCTGTCTATTGCTCCATCCTGGCTGCTGTGGTTGTGGGCC
TTGTGGCCTACATAGCCTTCAAGAGGTGGAACAGGGGTATCCTCTAG
